Addgene plasmid #180491: MSCV-HA tagged-Mouse Mdm2 wt-IRES-GFP
Purpose: Role of Mdm2 splicing variants in tumorigenesis
Depositing lab: Martine Roussel. Depositing organization: St. Jude Children's Research Hospital. Publication: The RING domain of Mdm2 can inhibit cell proliferation. Dang J, Kuo ML, Eischen CM, Stepanova L, Sherr CJ, Roussel MF. Cancer Res. 2002 Feb 15;62(4):1222-30. PubMed 11861407.
Backbone
  Vector backbone: MSCV
  Vector type: Mammalian Expression, Retroviral
  Selectable markers: GFP
Growth in bacteria
  Bacterial resistance: Ampicillin, 100 μg/mL
  Growth temperature: 37°C
  Growth strain: NEB Stable
  Copy number: High Copy
Gene/Insert
  Gene/Insert name: mouse Mdm2 full length (wt)
  Species: M. musculus (mouse)
  Insert size (bp): 1500
  Promoter: MSCV
  Tag / fusion protein: HA (N terminal on insert)
  Cloning method: Restriction Enzyme; 5′ cloning site EcoRI (unknown if destroyed); 3′ cloning site EcoR1 (unknown if destroyed)
  Sequencing primers: 5′ EcoR!; 3′ EcoR1
Terms and licenses: Academic/Nonprofit Terms; Industry Terms: Not Available to Industry
How to cite: MSCV-HA tagged-Mouse Mdm2 wt-IRES-GFP was a gift from Martine Roussel (Addgene plasmid # 180491 ; http://n2t.net/addgene:180491 ; RRID:Addgene_180491)
