[The description below was written by a language model from this plasmid's Addgene catalogue record and pLannotate feature annotations shown in this document.]
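Description:
MSCV-HA tagged-Mouse Mdm2 wt-IRES-GFP is a gamma-retroviral mammalian expression vector of about 8.1 kb, built on the murine stem cell virus (MSCV) backbone. It is propagated in E. coli through a high-copy ColE1/pUC-type origin and selected with ampicillin via the β-lactamase gene. The bacterial portion also carries non-functional remnants of earlier cloning vectors (fragments of lacI, lacZα, rop, bom and the tetracycline resistance gene) and a short env fragment next to the 5' LTR.

The retroviral cassette is bounded by 5' and 3' long terminal repeats from murine embryonic stem cell virus. Downstream of the 5' LTR lie the Ψ packaging signal and a truncated gag region lacking its start codon. Together these allow the genomic RNA to be efficiently encapsidated when gag, pol and env are supplied in trans by a packaging cell line. The 5' LTR also acts as the promoter, producing a single bicistronic transcript. The first cistron is full-length wild-type mouse Mdm2, the E3 ubiquitin ligase that targets p53 for degradation. It was inserted at EcoRI sites and is recorded as carrying an N-terminal HA epitope tag, although the tag is not annotated separately in the feature table. An EMCV internal ribosome entry site then directs cap-independent translation of EGFP from the same mRNA, so green fluorescence marks transduced cells that express Mdm2. There is no drug-selection marker for mammalian cells, and GFP fills this role, allowing transduced cells to be identified or sorted.

The stated purpose is to study the role of Mdm2 splicing variants in tumorigenesis. As the full-length wild-type construct, it presumably serves as the reference for comparison with variant forms.
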