Features (pLannotate 1.2.2; 20 found; start..end, strand, type, name):
     98..614     +  LTR            5' LTR: 5' long terminal repeat from murine embryonic stem cell virus
    678..1019    +  misc_feature   MESV Ψ: packaging signal of murine embryonic stem cell virus
   1086..1502    +  CDS            gag (truncated): truncated Moloney murine leukemia virus (MMLV) gag gene lacking the start codon
   1561..3024    +  CDS            Mdm2: MDM2_MOUSE - Experimental evidence at protein level: Swiss-Prot protein existence level 1. E3 ubiquitin-protein ligase that mediates ubiquitination of p53/TP53, leading to its degradation by the proteasome (PubMed:15195100, PubMed:21804542). Inhibits p53/TP53- and p73/TP73- mediated cell cycle arrest and apoptosis by binding its transcriptional activation domain (By similarity). Also acts as a ubiquitin ligase E3 toward itself, ARRB1 and ARBB2 (PubMed:11588219). Permits the nuclear export of p53/TP53 (By similarity). Promotes proteasome-dependent ubiquitin-independent degradation of retinoblas
   3105..3665    +  misc_feature   IRES: internal ribosome entry site (IRES) of the encephalomyocarditis virus (EMCV)
   3668..4387    +  CDS            EGFP: the original enhanced GFP (Yang et al., 1996) mammalian codon-optimized
   4399..4429    +  misc_feature   MCS (fragment): pUC18/19 multiple cloning site
   4549..5063    +  LTR            3' LTR: 3' long terminal repeat from murine embryonic stem cell virus
   5225..5241    -  protein_bind   lac operator: The lac repressor binds to the lac operator to inhibit transcription in E. coli. This inhibition can be relieved by adding lactose or isopropyl-β-D-thiogalactopyranoside (IPTG). lac repressor encoded by lacI
   5249..5279    -  promoter       lac promoter: promoter for the E. coli lac operon
   5294..5315    -  protein_bind   CAP binding site: CAP binding activates transcription in the presence of cAMP. E. coli catabolite activator protein
   5328..5420    -  CDS            lacI (fragment): lac repressor; lacI; The lac repressor binds to the lac operator to inhibit transcription in E. coli. This inhibition can be relieved by adding lactose or isopropyl-β-D-thiogalactopyranoside (IPTG).
   5603..6191    -  rep_origin     ori: high-copy-number ColE1/pMB1/pBR322/pUC origin of replication
   6362..7222    -  CDS            AmpR: β-lactamase; bla; confers resistance to ampicillin, carbenicillin, and related antibiotics
   7223..7327    -  promoter       AmpR promoter: bla
   7422..7457    +  CDS            rop (fragment): Rop protein, which maintains plasmids at low copy number; rop
   7559..7658    +  misc_feature   bom (fragment): basis of mobility region from pBR322
   7664..7813    -  CDS            lacZα (fragment): LacZα fragment of β-galactosidase; lacZ fragment
   7813..8014    -  CDS            TcR (fragment): tetracycline efflux protein; tet; confers resistance to tetracycline
   8015..56      +  CDS            env (fragment) (across the origin): murine leukemia virus gPr80 envelope polyprotein precursor; env; proteolytically cleaved into gp70SU and p15TM subunits
>Addgene plasmid #180491 | MSCV-HA tagged-Mouse Mdm2 wt-IRES-GFP | addgene full sequence | sequence record 358092 | Addgene NGS Result
CTCTAGTTTTGACTCAACAATATCACCAGCTGAAGCCTATAGAGTACGAGCCATAGATAAAATAAAAGAT
TTTATTTAGTCTCCAGAAAAAGGGGGGAATGAAAGACCCCACCTGTAGGTTTGGCAAGCTAGCTTAAGTA
ACGCCATTTTGCAAGGCATGGAAAATACATAACTGAGAATAGAGAAGTTCAGATCAAGGTTAGGAACAGA
GAGACAGCAGAATATGGGCCAAACAGGATATCTGTGGTAAGCAGTTCCTGCCCCGGCTCAGGGCCAAGAA
CAGATGGTCCCCAGATGCGGTCCCGCCCTCAGCAGTTTCTAGAGAACCATCAGATGTTTCCAGGGTGCCC
CAAGGACCTGAAATGACCCTGTGCCTTATTTGAACTAACCAATCAGTTCGCTTCTCGCTTCTGTTCGCGC
GCTTCTGCTCCCCGAGCTCAATAAAAGAGCCCACAACCCCTCACTCGGCGCGCCAGTCCTCCGATAGACT
GCGTCGCCCGGGTACCCGTATTCCCAATAAAGCCTCTTGCTGTTTGCATCCGAATCGTGGACTCGCTGAT
CCTTGGGAGGGTCTCCTCAGATTGATTGACTGCCCACCTCGGGGGTCTTTCATTTGGAGGTTCCACCGAG
ATTTGGAGACCCCTGCCCAGGGACCACCGACCCCCCCGCCGGGAGGTAAGCTGGCCAGCGGTCGTTTCGT
GTCTGTCTCTGTCTTTGTGCGTGTTTGTGCCGGCATCTAATGTTTGCGCCTGCGTCTGTACTAGTTAGCT
AACTAGCTCTGTATCTGGCGGACCCGTGGTGGAACTGACGAGTTCTGAACACCCGGCCGCAACCCTGGGA
GACGTCCCAGGGACTTTGGGGGCCGTTTTTGTGGCCCGACCTGAGGAAGGGAGTCGATGTGGAATCCGAC
CCCGTCAGGATATGTGGTTCTGGTAGGAGACGAGAACCTAAAACAGTTCCCGCCTCCGTCTGAATTTTTG
CTTTCGGTTTGGAACCGAAGCCGCGCGTCTTGTCTGCTGCAGCGCTGCAGCATCGTTCTGTGTTGTCTCT
GTCTGACTGTGTTTCTGTATTTGTCTGAAAATTAGGGCCAGACTGTTACCACTCCCTTAAGTTTGACCTT
AGGTCACTGGAAAGATGTCGAGCGGATCGCTCACAACCAGTCGGTAGATGTCAAGAAGAGACGTTGGGTT
ACCTTCTGCTCTGCAGAATGGCCAACCTTTAACGTCGGATGGCCGCGAGACGGCACCTTTAACCGAGACC
TCATCACCCAGGTTAAGATCAAGGTCTTTTCACCTGGCCCGCATGGACACCCAGACCAGGTCCCCTACAT
CGTGACCTGGGAAGCCTTGGCTTTTGACCCCCCTCCCTGGGTCAAGCCCTTTGTACACCCTAAGCCTCCG
CCTCCTCTTCCTCCATCCGCCCCGTCTCTCCCCCTTGAACCTCCTCGTTCGACCCCGCCTCGATCCTCCC
TTTATCCAGCCCTCACTCCTTCTCTAGGCGCCGGAATTCGATTGGGATCCAGCCATGGGTTACCCATACG
ACGTCCCAGACTACGCTACCTGCAATACCAACATGTCTGTGTCTACCGAGGGTGCTGCAAGCACCTCACA
GATTCCAGCTTCGGAACAAGAGACTCTGGTTAGACCAAAACCATTGCTTTTGAAGTTGTTAAAGTCCGTT
GGAGCGCAAAACGACACTTACACTATGAAAGAGATTATATTTTATATTGGCCAGTATATTATGACTAAGA
GGTTATATGACGAGAAGCAGCAGCACATTGTGTATTGTTCAAATGATCTCCTAGGAGATGTGTTTGGAGT
CCCGAGTTTCTCTGTGAAGGAGCACAGGAAAATATATGCAATGATCTACAGAAATTTAGTGGCTGTAAGT
CAGCAAGACTCTGGCACATCGCTGAGTGAGAGCAGACGTCAGCCTGAAGGTGGGAGTGATCTGAAGGATC
CTTTGCAAGCGCCACCAGAAGAGAAACCTTCATCTTCTGATTTAATTTCTAGACTGTCTACCTCATCTAG
AAGGAGATCCATTAGTGAGACAGAAGAGAACACAGATGAGCTACCTGGGGAGCGGCACCGGAAGCGCCGC
AGGTCCCTGTCCTTTGATCCGAGCCTGGGTCTGTGTGAGCTGAGGGAGATGTGCAGCGGCGGCAGCAGCA
GCAGTAGCAGCAGCAGCAGCGAGTCCACAGAGACGCCCTCGCATCAGGATCTTGACGATGGCGTAAGTGA
GCATTCTGGTGATTGCCTGGATCAGGATTCAGTTTCTGATCAGTTTAGCGTGGAATTTGAAGTTGAGTCT
CTGGACTCGGAAGATTACAGCCTGAGTGACGAAGGGCACGAGCTCTCAGATGAGGATGATGAGGTCTATC
GGGTCACAGTCTATCAGACAGGAGAAAGCGATACAGACTCTTTTGAAGGGGATCCTGAGATTTCCTTAGC
TGACTATTGGAAGTGTACCTCATGCAATGAAATGAATCCTCCCCTTCCATCACACTGCAAAAGATGCTGG
ACCCTTCGTGAGAACTGGCTTCCAGACGATAAGGGGAAAGATAAAGTGGAAATCTCTGAAAAAGCCAAAC
TGGAAAACTCAGCTCAGGCAGAAGAAGGCTTGGATGTGCCTGATGGCAAAAAGCTGACAGAGAATGATGC
TAAAGAGCCATGTGCTGAGGAGGACAGCGAGGAGAAGGCCGAACAGACGCCCCTGTCCCAGGAGAGTGAC
GACTATTCCCAACCATCGACTTCCAGCAGCATTGTTTATAGCAGCCAAGAAAGCGTGAAAGAGTTGAAGG
AGGAAACGCAGGACAAAGACGAGAGTGTGGAATCTAGCTTCTCCCTGAATGCCATCGAACCATGTGTGAT
CTGCCAGGGGCGGCCTAAAAATGGCTGCATTGTTCACGGCAAGACTGGACACCTCATGTCATGTTTCACG
TGTGCAAAGAAGCTAAAAAAAAGAAACAAGCCCTGCCCAGTGTGCAGACAGCCAATCCAAATGATTGTGC
TAACTTACTTCAACTAGCTGACCTGCTTACAAAAATAGAATTTTATATCGATAATCACTAGTGAATTCGT
TAACCTCGAGCGGGATCAATTCCGCCCCCCCCCTAACGTTACTGGCCGAAGCCGCTTGGAATAAGGCCGG
TGTGCGTTTGTCTATATGTTATTTTCCACCATATTGCCGTCTTTTGGCAATGTGAGGGCCCGGAAACCTG
GCCCTGTCTTCTTGACGAGCATTCCTAGGGGTCTTTCCCCTCTCGCCAAAGGAATGCAAGGTCTGTTGAA
TGTCGTGAAGGAAGCAGTTCCTCTGGAAGCTTCTTGAAGACAAACAACGTCTGTAGCGACCCTTTGCAGG
CAGCGGAACCCCCCACCTGGCGACAGGTGCCTCTGCGGCCAAAAGCCACGTGTATAAGATACACCTGCAA
AGGCGGCACAACCCCAGTGCCACGTTGTGAGTTGGATAGTTGTGGAAAGAGTCAAATGGCTCTCCTCAAG
CGTATTCAACAAGGGGCTGAAGGATGCCCAGAAGGTACCCCATTGTATGGGATCTGATCTGGGGCCTCGG
TGCACATGCTTTACATGTGTTTAGTCGAGGTTAAAAAAACGTCTAGGCCCCCCGAACCACGGGGACGTGG
TTTTCCTTTGAAAAACACGATAATACCATGGTGAGCAAGGGCGAGGAGCTGTTCACCGGGGTGGTGCCCA
TCCTGGTCGAGCTGGACGGCGACGTAAACGGCCACAAGTTCAGCGTGTCCGGCGAGGGCGAGGGCGATGC
CACCTACGGCAAGCTGACCCTGAAGTTCATCTGCACCACCGGCAAGCTGCCCGTGCCCTGGCCCACCCTC
GTGACCACCCTGACCTACGGCGTGCAGTGCTTCAGCCGCTACCCCGACCACATGAAGCAGCACGACTTCT
TCAAGTCCGCCATGCCCGAAGGCTACGTCCAGGAGCGCACCATCTTCTTCAAGGACGACGGCAACTACAA
GACCCGCGCCGAGGTGAAGTTCGAGGGCGACACCCTGGTGAACCGCATCGAGCTGAAGGGCATCGACTTC
AAGGAGGACGGCAACATCCTGGGGCACAAGCTGGAGTACAACTACAACAGCCACAACGTCTATATCATGG
CCGACAAGCAGAAGAACGGCATCAAGGTGAACTTCAAGATCCGCCACAACATCGAGGACGGCAGCGTGCA
GCTCGCCGACCACTACCAGCAGAACACCCCCATCGGCGACGGCCCCGTGCTGCTGCCCGACAACCACTAC
CTGAGCACCCAGTCCGCCCTGAGCAAAGACCCCAACGAGAAGCGCGATCACATGGTCCTGCTGGAGTTCG
TGACCGCCGCCGGGATCACTCTCGGCATGGACGAGCTGTACAAGTAAAGCGGCCGCGACTCTAGAGTCGA
CCTGCAGGCATGCAAGCTTCAGGTAGCCGGCTAACGTTAACAACCGGTACCTCTAGAACTATAGCTAGCA
TGCGCAAATTTAAAGCGCTGATATCGATAAAATAAAAGATTTTATTTAGTCTCCAGAAAAAGGGGGGAAT
GAAAGACCCCACCTGTAGGTTTGGCAAGCTAGCTTAAGTAACGCCATTTTGCAAGGCATGGAAAATACAT
AACTGAGAATAGAGAAGTTCAGATCAAGGTTAGGAACAGAGAGACAGCAGAATATGGGCCAAACAGGATA
TCTGTGGTAAGCAGTTCCTGCCCCGGCTCAGGGCCAAGAACAGATGGTCCCCAGATGCGGTCCCGCCCTC
AGCAGTTTCTAGAGAACCATCAGATGTTTCCAGGGTGCCCCAAGGACCTGAAATGACCCTGTGCCTTATT
TGAACTAACCAATCAGTTCGCTTCTCGCTTCTGTTCGCGCGCTTCTGCTCCCCGAGCTCAATAAAAGAGC
CCACAACCCCTCACTCGGCGCGCCAGTCCTCCGATAGACTGCGTCGCCCGGGTACCCGTGTATCCAATAA
ACCCTCTTGCAGTTGCATCCGACTTGTGGTCTCGCTGTTCCTTGGGAGGGTCTCCTCTGAGTGATTGACT
ACCCGTCAGCGGGGGTCTTTCATGGGTAACAGTTTCTTGAAGTTGGAGAACAACATTCTGAGGGTAGGAG
TCGAATATTAAGTAATCCTGACTCAATTAGCCACTGTTTTGAATCCACATACTCCAATACTCCTGAAATA
GTTCATTATGGACAGCGCAGAAAGAGCTGGGGAGAATTGTGAAATTGTTATCCGCTCACAATTCCACACA
ACATACGAGCCGGAAGCATAAAGTGTAAAGCCTGGGGTGCCTAATGAGTGAGCTAACTCACATTAATTGC
GTTGCGCTCACTGCCCGCTTTCCAGTCGGGAAACCTGTCGTGCCAGCTGCATTAATGAATCGGCCAACGC
GCGGGGAGAGGCGGTTTGCGTATTGGGCGCTCTTCCGCTTCCTCGCTCACTGACTCGCTGCGCTCGGTCG
TTCGGCTGCGGCGAGCGGTATCAGCTCACTCAAAGGCGGTAATACGGTTATCCACAGAATCAGGGGATAA
CGCAGGAAAGAACATGTGAGCAAAAGGCCAGCAAAAGGCCAGGAACCGTAAAAAGGCCGCGTTGCTGGCG
TTTTTCCATAGGCTCCGCCCCCCTGACGAGCATCACAAAAATCGACGCTCAAGTCAGAGGTGGCGAAACC
CGACAGGACTATAAAGATACCAGGCGTTTCCCCCTGGAAGCTCCCTCGTGCGCTCTCCTGTTCCGACCCT
GCCGCTTACCGGATACCTGTCCGCCTTTCTCCCTTCGGGAAGCGTGGCGCTTTCTCATAGCTCACGCTGT
AGGTATCTCAGTTCGGTGTAGGTCGTTCGCTCCAAGCTGGGCTGTGTGCACGAACCCCCCGTTCAGCCCG
ACCGCTGCGCCTTATCCGGTAACTATCGTCTTGAGTCCAACCCGGTAAGACACGACTTATCGCCACTGGC
AGCAGCCACTGGTAACAGGATTAGCAGAGCGAGGTATGTAGGCGGTGCTACAGAGTTCTTGAAGTGGTGG
CCTAACTACGGCTACACTAGAAGAACAGTATTTGGTATCTGCGCTCTGCTGAAGCCAGTTACCTTCGGAA
AAAGAGTTGGTAGCTCTTGATCCGGCAAACAAACCACCGCTGGTAGCGGTGGTTTTTTTGTTTGCAAGCA
GCAGATTACGCGCAGAAAAAAAGGATCTCAAGAAGATCCTTTGATCTTTTCTACGGGGTCTGACGCTCAG
TGGAACGAAAACTCACGTTAAGGGATTTTGGTCATGAGATTATCAAAAAGGATCTTCACCTAGATCCTTT
TAAATTAAAAATGAAGTTTTAAATCAATCTAAAGTATATATGAGTAAACTTGGTCTGACAGTTACCAATG
CTTAATCAGTGAGGCACCTATCTCAGCGATCTGTCTATTTCGTTCATCCATAGTTGCCTGACTCCCCGTC
GTGTAGATAACTACGATACGGGAGGGCTTACCATCTGGCCCCAGTGCTGCAATGATACCGCGAGACCCAC
GCTCACCGGCTCCAGATTTATCAGCAATAAACCAGCCAGCCGGAAGGGCCGAGCGCAGAAGTGGTCCTGC
AACTTTATCCGCCTCCATCCAGTCTATTAATTGTTGCCGGGAAGCTAGAGTAAGTAGTTCGCCAGTTAAT
AGTTTGCGCAACGTTGTTGCCATTGCTACAGGCATCGTGGTGTCACGCTCGTCGTTTGGTATGGCTTCAT
TCAGCTCCGGTTCCCAACGATCAAGGCGAGTTACATGATCCCCCATGTTGTGCAAAAAAGCGGTTAGCTC
CTTCGGTCCTCCGATCGTTGTCAGAAGTAAGTTGGCCGCAGTGTTATCACTCATGGTTATGGCAGCACTG
CATAATTCTCTTACTGTCATGCCATCCGTAAGATGCTTTTCTGTGACTGGTGAGTACTCAACCAAGTCAT
TCTGAGAATAGTGTATGCGGCGACCGAGTTGCTCTTGCCCGGCGTCAATACGGGATAATACCGCGCCACA
TAGCAGAACTTTAAAAGTGCTCATCATTGGAAAACGTTCTTCGGGGCGAAAACTCTCAAGGATCTTACCG
CTGTTGAGATCCAGTTCGATGTAACCCACTCGTGCACCCAACTGATCTTCAGCATCTTTTACTTTCACCA
GCGTTTCTGGGTGAGCAAAAACAGGAAGGCAAAATGCCGCAAAAAAGGGAATAAGGGCGACACGGAAATG
TTGAATACTCATACTCTTCCTTTTTCAATATTATTGAAGCATTTATCAGGGTTATTGTCTCATGAGCGGA
TACATATTTGAATGTATTTAGAAAAATAAACAAATAGGGGTTCCGCGCACATTTCCCCGAAAAGTGCCAC
CTGACGTCTAAGAAACCATTATTATCATGACATTAACCTATAAAAATAGGCGTATCACGAGGCCCTTTCG
TCTCGCGCGTTTCGGTGATGACGGTGAAAACCTCTGACACATGCAGCTCCCGGAGACGGTCACAGCTTGT
CTGTAAGCGGATGCCGGGAGCAGACAAGCCCGTCAGGGCGCGTCAGCGGGTGTTGGCGGGTGTCGGGGCT
GGCTTAACTATGCGGCATCAGAGCAGATTGTACTGAGAGTGCACCATATGCGGTGTGAAATACCGCACAG
ATGCGTAAGGAGAAAATACCGCATCAGGCGCCATTCGCCATTCAGGCTGCGCAACTGTTGGGAAGGGCGA
TCGGTGCGGGCCTCTTCGCTATTACGCCAGCTGGCGAAAGGGGGATGTGCTGCAAGGCGATTAAGTTGGG
TAACGCCAGGGTTTTCCCAGTCACGACGTTGTAAAACGACGGCGCAAGGAATGGTGCATGCAAGGAGATG
GCGCCCAACAGTCCCCCGGCCACGGGGCCTGCCACCATACCCACGCCGAAACAAGCGCTCATGAGCCCGA
AGTGGCGAGCCCGATCTTCCCCATCGGTGATGTCGGCGATATAGGCGCCAGCAACCGCACCTGTGGCGCC
GGTGATGCCGGCCACGATGCGTCCGGCGTAGAGGCGATTAGTCCAATTTGTTAAAGACAGGATATCAGTG
GTCCAGG
